Addgene plasmid #246841: ARL13B-(R200C)-GFP
Purpose: Express Arl13B (resistance to sgRNA), tagged with GFP, with R200C mutation
Depositing lab: Lei Lu. Depositing organization: Nanyang Technological University (NTU). Publication: Knocking out ARL13B completely abolishes primary ciliogenesis in cell lines. Mahajan D, Chia HM, Lu L. Sci Rep. 2025 Jul 24;15(1):26980. doi: 10.1038/s41598-025-11124-5. PubMed 40707593.
Backbone
  Vector backbone: pLVX-puro
  Backbone manufacturer: Clontech
  Backbone size w/o insert (bp): 8102
  Total vector size (bp): 10062
  Vector type: Mammalian Expression, Lentiviral
  Selectable markers: Puromycin
Growth in bacteria
  Bacterial resistance: Ampicillin, 100 μg/mL
  Growth temperature: 37°C
  Growth strain: NEB Stable
  Copy number: Unknown
Gene/Insert
  Gene/Insert name: Arl13B
  Species: H. sapiens (human)
  Mutation: changed Arginine 200 to Cysteine
  Entrez Gene: ARL13B (a.k.a. ARL2L1, JBTS8)
  Tag / fusion protein: GFP (C terminal on insert)
Terms and licenses: Academic/Nonprofit Terms; Industry Terms: Not Available to Industry
How to cite: ARL13B-(R200C)-GFP was a gift from Lei Lu (Addgene plasmid # 246841 ; http://n2t.net/addgene:246841 ; RRID:Addgene_246841)
