[The description below was written by a language model from this plasmid's Addgene catalogue record and pLannotate feature annotations shown in this document.]
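Description:
ARL13B-(R200C)-GFP is an HIV-1-based lentiviral expression plasmid built on the pLVX-puro backbone and designed to deliver a GFP-tagged mutant of human ARL13B into mammalian cells. It is propagated in E. coli through a high-copy ColE1/pUC-type origin with ampicillin selection (AmpR, β-lactamase). The viral portion is flanked by two HIV-1 LTRs, which the annotation tool labels as truncated, with adjacent nef-derived sequence. It also contains the Ψ packaging signal with a gag fragment, the Rev response element for Rev-dependent nuclear export of the genomic RNA, and the cPPT/CTS element that aids nuclear import in transduced cells. A WPRE near the 3′ end enhances transcript stability and expression. The catalogue lists a total size of 10,062 bp, slightly larger than the 10,030 nt sequenced record used for annotation.

The payload is driven by the CMV immediate-early enhancer and promoter. It consists of the ARL13B coding sequence joined at its C terminus to EGFP. ARL13B is a cilium-localised small GTPase of the ARF-like family. According to the record, the insert carries an arginine-to-cysteine substitution at residue 200 and has been made resistant to an sgRNA, presumably so that it is not cut in CRISPR-edited cells, though the specific changes are not detailed. Downstream, a mouse PGK promoter drives puromycin N-acetyltransferase, allowing selection of stably transduced cells. The associated study concerns the loss of primary ciliogenesis in ARL13B knockout cell lines. The construct therefore appears suited to re-expression or rescue experiments that test how the R200C variant behaves, with GFP fluorescence reporting its expression and localisation.
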