Features (pLannotate 1.2.2; 25 found; start..end, strand, type, name):
    376..633     +  LTR            5' LTR (truncated): truncated 5' long terminal repeat (LTR) from HIV-1
    680..805     +  misc_feature   HIV-1 Ψ: packaging signal of human immunodeficiency virus type 1
    789..1127    +  CDS            HIV-1 gag (fragment): gag protein from human immunodeficiency virus 1; gag
   1302..1535    +  misc_feature   RRE: The Rev response element (RRE) of HIV-1 allows for Rev-dependent mRNA export from the nucleus to the cytoplasm.
   1912..2012    +  CDS            Rev (fragment): human immunodeficiency virus 1 (HIV-1) Rev protein; rev; enhances nuclear export of unspliced and incompletely spliced viral mRNAs
   2027..2142    +  misc_feature   cPPT/CTS: central polypurine tract and central termination sequence of HIV-1 (lacking the first T)
   2200..2503    +  enhancer       CMV enhancer: human cytomegalovirus immediate early enhancer
   2504..2707    +  promoter       CMV promoter: human cytomegalovirus (CMV) immediate early promoter
   2792..2819    +  misc_feature   MCS (fragment): multiple cloning site
   2826..4109    +  CDS            ARL13B: AR13B_HUMAN - Also known as ARL2L1. Experimental evidence at protein level: Swiss-Prot protein existence level 1. Cilium-specific protein required to control the microtubule- based, ciliary axoneme structure. May act by maintaining the association between IFT subcomplexes A and B. Binds GTP but is not able to hydrolyze it; the GTPase activity remains unclear. Required to pattern the neural tube. Involved in cerebral cortex development: required for the initial formation of a polarized radial glial scaffold, the first step in the construction of the cerebral cortex, by regulating ciliary signal
   4131..4847    +  CDS            EGFP: EGFP is a basic (constitutively fluorescent) green fluorescent protein published in 1996, derived from Aequorea victoria. It is reported to be a rapidly-maturing weak dimer with moderate acid sensitivity.
   4864..5363    +  promoter       PGK promoter: mouse phosphoglycerate kinase 1 promoter
   5384..5983    +  CDS            PuroR: puromycin N-acetyltransferase; pac from Streptomyces alboniger; confers resistance to puromycin
   5997..6585    +  misc_feature   WPRE: woodchuck hepatitis virus posttranscriptional regulatory element
   6602..7120    +  CDS            nef (fragment): NEF_HV1BR - Experimental evidence at protein level: Swiss-Prot protein existence level 1. Extracellular Nef protein targets CD4(+) T-lymphocytes for apoptosis by interacting with CXCR4 surface receptors (PubMed:14990729). From Human immunodeficiency virus type 1 group M subtype B (isolate BRU/LAI) (HIV-1).
   7168..7425    +  LTR            5' LTR (truncated): truncated 5' long terminal repeat (LTR) from HIV-1
   7578..7594    -  protein_bind   lac operator: The lac repressor binds to the lac operator to inhibit transcription in E. coli. This inhibition can be relieved by adding lactose or isopropyl-β-D-thiogalactopyranoside (IPTG). lac repressor encoded by lacI
   7602..7632    -  promoter       lac promoter: promoter for the E. coli lac operon
   7647..7668    -  protein_bind   CAP binding site: CAP binding activates transcription in the presence of cAMP. E. coli catabolite activator protein
   7681..7773    -  CDS            lacI (fragment): lac repressor; lacI; The lac repressor binds to the lac operator to inhibit transcription in E. coli. This inhibition can be relieved by adding lactose or isopropyl-β-D-thiogalactopyranoside (IPTG).
   7956..8544    -  rep_origin     ori: high-copy-number ColE1/pMB1/pBR322/pUC origin of replication
   8715..9575    -  CDS            AmpR: β-lactamase; bla; confers resistance to ampicillin, carbenicillin, and related antibiotics
   9576..9680    -  promoter       AmpR promoter: bla
   9728..9862    +  polyA_signal   SV40 poly(A) signal: SV40 polyadenylation signal
  10029..328     +  CDS            nef (fragment) (across the origin): NEF_HV1BR - Experimental evidence at protein level: Swiss-Prot protein existence level 1. Extracellular Nef protein targets CD4(+) T-lymphocytes for apoptosis by interacting with CXCR4 surface receptors (PubMed:14990729). From Human immunodeficiency virus type 1 group M subtype B (isolate BRU/LAI) (HIV-1).
>Addgene plasmid #246841 | ARL13B-(R200C)-GFP | addgene full sequence | sequence record 494665 | Addgene NGS Result
GGAAGGGCTAATTCACTCCCAAAGAAGACAAGATATCCTTGATCTGTGGATCTACCACACACAAGGCTAC
TTCCCTGATTAGCAGAACTACACACCAGGGCCAGGGGTCAGATATCCACTGACCTTTGGATGGTGCTACA
AGCTAGTACCAGTTGAGCCAGATAAGGTAGAAGAGGCCAATAAAGGAGAGAACACCAGCTTGTTACACCC
TGTGAGCCTGCATGGGATGGATGACCCGGAGAGAGAAGTGTTAGAGTGGAGGTTTGACAGCCGCCTAGCA
TTTCATCACGTGGCCCGAGAGCTGCATCCGGAGTACTTCAAGAACTGCTGATATCGAGCTTGCTACAAGG
GACTTTCCGCTGGGGACTTTCCAGGGAGGCGTGGCCTGGGCGGGACTGGGGAGTGGCGAGCCCTCAGATC
CTGCATATAAGCAGCTGCTTTTTGCCTGTACTGGGTCTCTCTGGTTAGACCAGATCTGAGCCTGGGAGCT
CTCTGGCTAACTAGGGAACCCACTGCTTAAGCCTCAATAAAGCTTGCCTTGAGTGCTTCAAGTAGTGTGT
GCCCGTCTGTTGTGTGACTCTGGTAACTAGAGATCCCTCAGACCCTTTTAGTCAGTGTGGAAAATCTCTA
GCAGTGGCGCCCGAACAGGGACTTGAAAGCGAAAGGGAAACCAGAGGAGCTCTCTCGACGCAGGACTCGG
CTTGCTGAAGCGCGCACGGCAAGAGGCGAGGGGCGGCGACTGGTGAGTACGCCAAAAATTTTGACTAGCG
GAGGCTAGAAGGAGAGAGATGGGTGCGAGAGCGTCAGTATTAAGCGGGGGAGAATTAGATCGCGATGGGA
AAAAATTCGGTTAAGGCCAGGGGGAAAGAAAAAATATAAATTAAAACATATAGTATGGGCAAGCAGGGAG
CTAGAACGATTCGCAGTTAATCCTGGCCTGTTAGAAACATCAGAAGGCTGTAGACAAATACTGGGACAGC
TACAACCATCCCTTCAGACAGGATCAGAAGAACTTAGATCATTATATAATACAGTAGCAACCCTCTATTG
TGTGCATCAAAGGATAGAGATAAAAGACACCAAGGAAGCTTTAGACAAGATAGAGGAAGAGCAAAACAAA
AGTAAGACCACCGCACAGCAAGCGGCCGGCCGCTGATCTTCAGACCTGGAGGAGGAGATATGAGGGACAA
TTGGAGAAGTGAATTATATAAATATAAAGTAGTAAAAATTGAACCATTAGGAGTAGCACCCACCAAGGCA
AAGAGAAGAGTGGTGCAGAGAGAAAAAAGAGCAGTGGGAATAGGAGCTTTGTTCCTTGGGTTCTTGGGAG
CAGCAGGAAGCACTATGGGCGCAGCGTCAATGACGCTGACGGTACAGGCCAGACAATTATTGTCTGGTAT
AGTGCAGCAGCAGAACAATTTGCTGAGGGCTATTGAGGCGCAACAGCATCTGTTGCAACTCACAGTCTGG
GGCATCAAGCAGCTCCAGGCAAGAATCCTGGCTGTGGAAAGATACCTAAAGGATCAACAGCTCCTGGGGA
TTTGGGGTTGCTCTGGAAAACTCATTTGCACCACTGCTGTGCCTTGGAATGCTAGTTGGAGTAATAAATC
TCTGGAACAGATTTGGAATCACACGACCTGGATGGAGTGGGACAGAGAAATTAACAATTACACAAGCTTA
ATACACTCCTTAATTGAAGAATCGCAAAACCAGCAAGAAAAGAATGAACAAGAATTATTGGAATTAGATA
AATGGGCAAGTTTGTGGAATTGGTTTAACATAACAAATTGGCTGTGGTATATAAAATTATTCATAATGAT
AGTAGGAGGCTTGGTAGGTTTAAGAATAGTTTTTGCTGTACTTTCTATAGTGAATAGAGTTAGGCAGGGA
TATTCACCATTATCGTTTCAGACCCACCTCCCAACCCCGAGGGGACCCGACAGGCCCGAAGGAATAGAAG
AAGAAGGTGGAGAGAGAGACAGAGACAGATCCATTCGATTAGTGAACGGATCTCGACGGTATCGCCTTTA
AAAGAAAAGGGGGGATTGGGGGGTACAGTGCAGGGGAAAGAATAGTAGACATAATAGCAACAGACATACA
AACTAAAGAATTACAAAAACAAATTACAAAAATTCAAAATTTTCGGGTTTATTACAGGGACAGCAGAGAT
CCAGTTTATCGATAAGCTTGGGAGTTCCGCGTTACATAACTTACGGTAAATGGCCCGCCTGGCTGACCGC
CCAACGACCCCCGCCCATTGACGTCAATAATGACGTATGTTCCCATAGTAACGCCAATAGGGACTTTCCA
TTGACGTCAATGGGTGGAGTATTTACGGTAAACTGCCCACTTGGCAGTACATCAAGTGTATCATATGCCA
AGTACGCCCCCTATTGACGTCAATGACGGTAAATGGCCCGCCTGGCATTATGCCCAGTACATGACCTTAT
GGGACTTTCCTACTTGGCAGTACATCTACGTATTAGTCATCGCTATTACCATGGTGATGCGGTTTTGGCA
GTACATCAATGGGCGTGGATAGCGGTTTGACTCACGGGGATTTCCAAGTCTCCACCCCATTGACGTCAAT
GGGAGTTTGTTTTGGCACCAAAATCAACGGGACTTTCCAAAATGTCGTAACAACTCCGCCCCATTGACGC
AAATGGGCGGTAGGCGTGTACGGTGGGAGGTCTATATAAGCAGAGCTCGTTTAGTGAACCGTCAGATCGC
CTGGAGACGCCATCCACGCTGTTTTGACCTCCATAGAAGACACCGACTCTACTAGAGGATCGCTAGCGCT
ACCGGACTCAGATCTCGAGGCCACCATGTTCAGTCTCATGGCAAGCTGTTGTGGATGGTTTAAACGCTGG
CGGGAGCCTGTTAGAAAGGTGACTCTTTTGATGGTGGGACTTGATAATGCTGGTAAAACCGCAACAGCAA
AGGGAATCCAAGGAGAATACCCTGAGGACGTGGCGCCAACCGTCGGATTTTCAAAAATTAACCTTAGACA
GGGAAAGTTTGAAGTCACCATCTTTGACTTGGGAGGTGGAATAAGAATTCGGGGAATCTGGAAGAATTAC
TATGCTGAATCCTATGGGGTAATATTTGTTGTGGATTCCAGTGATGAAGAGAGAATGGAAGAGACAAAAG
AGGCTATGTCAGAAATGCTAAGACATCCTCGTATCAGTGGGAAACCCATATTGGTGTTGGCAAATAAACA
AGATAAAGAAGGAGCTTTAGGAGAAGCTGATGTCATTGAATGTCTATCTCTGGAAAAATTGGTCAATGAG
CACAAGTGCCTGTGTCAGATAGAACCATGCTCCGCCATTTCCGGCTATGGAAAGAAAATTGACAAGTCCA
TTAAAAAAGGCCTTTATTGGCTGCTACATGTTATTGCAAGAGACTTTGATGCCTTAAATGAATGCATCCA
AAAAGAGACAACAGAGCAGCGTGCTCTTGAGGAACAAGAGAAACAAGAAAGAGCTGAACGAGTGCGAAAA
TTACGAGAAGAAAGAAAACAAAATGAACAGGAGCAGGCTGAACTCGATGGAACCAGTGGTCTGGCTGAGT
TGGACCCAGAACCAACGAATCCTTTCCAGCCAATAGCATCTGTAATCATTGAGAACGAAGGAAAACTTGA
AAGAGAGAAAAAAAACCAAAAAATGGAGAAAGACAGTGATGGCTGCCACCTGAAACATAAAATGGAGCAT
GAGCAAATAGAGACACAAGGCCAGGTTAATCACAATGGCCAAAAAAATAATGAATTTGGACTAGTAGAAA
ATTATAAGGAGGCATTAACACAGCAGTTAAAGAATGAAGATGAGACAGACCGGCCATCATTGGAATCAGC
TAATGGTAAAAAGAAAACTAAGAAACTAAGAATGAAAAGGAACCACCGGGTAGAACCACTTAATATAGAT
GACTGTGCTCCTGAGAGTCCAACGCCACCCCCACCCCCTCCTCCTGTTGGCTGGGGAACCCCTAAAGTCA
CTAGACTTCCAAAACTTGAGCCTCTTGGTGAAACACATCATAATGATTTCTATAGGAAGCCACTGCCTCC
CCTGGCTGTGCCACAGCGACCTAACAGTGATGCTCATGATGTGATCTCAGCGGCCGCTGAACGCGGATCC
ATGGTGAGCAAGGGCGAGGAGCTGTTCACCGGGGTGGTGCCCATCCTGGTCGAGCTGGACGGCGACGTAA
ACGGCCACAAGTTCAGCGTGTCCGGCGAGGGCGAGGGCGATGCCACCTACGGCAAGCTGACCCTGAAGTT
CATCTGCACCACCGGCAAGCTGCCCGTGCCCTGGCCCACCCTCGTGACCACCCTGACCTACGGCGTGCAG
TGCTTCAGCCGCTACCCCGACCACATGAAGCAGCACGACTTCTTCAAGTCCGCCATGCCCGAAGGCTACG
TCCAGGAGCGCACCATCTTCTTCAAGGACGACGGCAACTACAAGACCCGCGCCGAGGTGAAGTTCGAGGG
CGACACCCTGGTGAACCGCATCGAGCTGAAGGGCATCGACTTCAAGGAGGACGGCAACATCCTGGGGCAC
AAGCTGGAGTACAACTACAACAGCCACAACGTCTATATCATGGCCGACAAGCAGAAGAACGGCATCAAGG
TGAACTTCAAGATCCGCCACAACATCGAGGACGGCAGCGTGCAGCTCGCCGACCACTACCAGCAGAACAC
CCCCATCGGCGACGGCCCCGTGCTGCTGCCCGACAACCACTACCTGAGCACCCAGTCCGCCCTGAGCAAA
GACCCCAACGAGAAGCGCGATCACATGGTCCTGCTGGAGTTCGTGACCGCCGCCGGGATCACTCTCGGCA
TGGACGAGCTGTACAAGTCTAGATAATTCTACCGGGTAGGGGAGGCGCTTTTCCCAAGGCAGTCTGGAGC
ATGCGCTTTAGCAGCCCCGCTGGGCACTTGGCGCTACACAAGTGGCCTCTGGCCTCGCACACATTCCACA
TCCACCGGTAGGCGCCAACCGGCTCCGTTCTTTGGTGGCCCCTTCGCGCCACCTTCTACTCCTCCCCTAG
TCAGGAAGTTCCCCCCCGCCCCGCAGCTCGCGTCGTGCAGGACGTGACAAATGGAAGTAGCACGTCTCAC
TAGTCTCGTGCAGATGGACAGCACCGCTGAGCAATGGAAGCGGGTAGGCCTTTGGGGCAGCGGCCAATAG
CAGCTTTGCTCCTTCGCTTTCTGGGCTCAGAGGCTGGGAAGGGGTGGGTCCGGGGGCGGGCTCAGGGGCG
GGCTCAGGGGCGGGGCGGGCGCCCGAAGGTCCTCCGGAGGCCCGGCATTCTGCACGCTTCAAAAGCGCAC
GTCTGCCGCGCTGTTCTCCTCTTCCTCATCTCCGGGCCTTTCGACCTGCAGCCCAAGCTTACCATGACCG
AGTACAAGCCCACGGTGCGCCTCGCCACCCGCGACGACGTCCCCAGGGCCGTACGCACCCTCGCCGCCGC
GTTCGCCGACTACCCCGCCACGCGCCACACCGTCGATCCGGACCGCCACATCGAGCGGGTCACCGAGCTG
CAAGAACTCTTCCTCACGCGCGTCGGGCTCGACATCGGCAAGGTGTGGGTCGCGGACGACGGCGCCGCGG
TGGCGGTCTGGACCACGCCGGAGAGCGTCGAAGCGGGGGCGGTGTTCGCCGAGATCGGCCCGCGCATGGC
CGAGTTGAGCGGTTCCCGGCTGGCCGCGCAGCAACAGATGGAAGGCCTCCTGGCGCCGCACCGGCCCAAG
GAGCCCGCGTGGTTCCTGGCCACCGTCGGCGTCTCGCCCGACCACCAGGGCAAGGGTCTGGGCAGCGCCG
TCGTGCTCCCCGGAGTGGAGGCGGCCGAGCGCGCCGGGGTGCCCGCCTTCCTGGAGACCTCCGCGCCCCG
CAACCTCCCCTTCTACGAGCGGCTCGGCTTCACCGTCACCGCCGACGTCGAGGTGCCCGAAGGACCGCGC
ACCTGGTGCATGACCCGCAAGCCCGGTGCCTGACCGCGTCTGGAACAATCAACCTCTGGATTACAAAATT
TGTGAAAGATTGACTGGTATTCTTAACTATGTTGCTCCTTTTACGCTATGTGGATACGCTGCTTTAATGC
CTTTGTATCATGCTATTGCTTCCCGTATGGCTTTCATTTTCTCCTCCTTGTATAAATCCTGGTTGCTGTC
TCTTTATGAGGAGTTGTGGCCCGTTGTCAGGCAACGTGGCGTGGTGTGCACTGTGTTTGCTGACGCAACC
CCCACTGGTTGGGGCATTGCCACCACCTGTCAGCTCCTTTCCGGGACTTTCGCTTTCCCCCTCCCTATTG
CCACGGCGGAACTCATCGCCGCCTGCCTTGCCCGCTGCTGGACAGGGGCTCGGCTGTTGGGCACTGACAA
TTCCGTGGTGTTGTCGGGGAAGCTGACGTCCTTTCCATGGCTGCTCGCCTGTGTTGCCACCTGGATTCTG
CGCGGGACGTCCTTCTGCTACGTCCCTTCGGCCCTCAATCCAGCGGACCTTCCTTCCCGCGGCCTGCTGC
CGGCTCTGCGGCCTCTTCCGCGTCTTCGCCTTCGCCCTCAGACGAGTCGGATCTCCCTTTGGGCCGCCTC
CCCGCCTGGAATTAATTCTGCAGTCGAGACCTAGAAAAACATGGAGCAATCACAAGTAGCAATACAGCAG
CTACCAATGCTGATTGTGCCTGGCTAGAAGCACAAGAGGAGGAGGAGGTGGGTTTTCCAGTCACACCTCA
GGTACCTTTAAGACCAATGACTTACAAGGCAGCTGTAGATCTTAGCCACTTTTTAAAAGAAAAGAGGGGA
CTGGAAGGGCTAATTCACTCCCAACGAAGACAAGATATCCTTGATCTGTGGATCTACCACACACAAGGCT
ACTTCCCTGATTAGCAGAACTACACACCAGGGCCAGGGGTCAGATATCCACTGACCTTTGGATGGTGCTA
CAAGCTAGTACCAGTTGAGCCAGATAAGGTAGAAGAGGCCAATAAAGGAGAGAACACCAGCTTGTTACAC
CCTGTGAGCCTGCATGGGATGGATGACCCGGAGAGAGAAGTGTTAGAGTGGAGGTTTGACAGCCGCCTAG
CATTTCATCACGTGGCCCGAGAGCTGCATCCGGAGTACTTCAAGAACTGCTGATATCGAGCTTGCTACAA
GGGACTTTCCGCTGGGGACTTTCCAGGGAGGCGTGGCCTGGGCGGGACTGGGGAGTGGCGAGCCCTCAGA
TCCTGCATATAAGCAGCTGCTTTTTGCCTGTACTGGGTCTCTCTGGTTAGACCAGATCTGAGCCTGGGAG
CTCTCTGGCTAACTAGGGAACCCACTGCTTAAGCCTCAATAAAGCTTGCCTTGAGTGCTTCAAGTAGTGT
GTGCCCGTCTGTTGTGTGACTCTGGTAACTAGAGATCCCTCAGACCCTTTTAGTCAGTGTGGAAAATCTC
TAGCAGTAGTAGTTCATGTCATCTTATTATTCAGTATTTATAACTTGCAAAGAAATGAATATCAGAGAGT
GAGAGGCCTTGACATTGCTAGCGTTTTACCGTCGACCTCTAGCTAGAGCTTGGCGTAATCATGGTCATAG
CTGTTTCCTGTGTGAAATTGTTATCCGCTCACAATTCCACACAACATACGAGCCGGAAGCATAAAGTGTA
AAGCCTGGGGTGCCTAATGAGTGAGCTAACTCACATTAATTGCGTTGCGCTCACTGCCCGCTTTCCAGTC
GGGAAACCTGTCGTGCCAGCTGCATTAATGAATCGGCCAACGCGCGGGGAGAGGCGGTTTGCGTATTGGG
CGCTCTTCCGCTTCCTCGCTCACTGACTCGCTGCGCTCGGTCGTTCGGCTGCGGCGAGCGGTATCAGCTC
ACTCAAAGGCGGTAATACGGTTATCCACAGAATCAGGGGATAACGCAGGAAAGAACATGTGAGCAAAAGG
CCAGCAAAAGGCCAGGAACCGTAAAAAGGCCGCGTTGCTGGCGTTTTTCCATAGGCTCCGCCCCCCTGAC
GAGCATCACAAAAATCGACGCTCAAGTCAGAGGTGGCGAAACCCGACAGGACTATAAAGATACCAGGCGT
TTCCCCCTGGAAGCTCCCTCGTGCGCTCTCCTGTTCCGACCCTGCCGCTTACCGGATACCTGTCCGCCTT
TCTCCCTTCGGGAAGCGTGGCGCTTTCTCATAGCTCACGCTGTAGGTATCTCAGTTCGGTGTAGGTCGTT
CGCTCCAAGCTGGGCTGTGTGCACGAACCCCCCGTTCAGCCCGACCGCTGCGCCTTATCCGGTAACTATC
GTCTTGAGTCCAACCCGGTAAGACACGACTTATCGCCACTGGCAGCAGCCACTGGTAACAGGATTAGCAG
AGCGAGGTATGTAGGCGGTGCTACAGAGTTCTTGAAGTGGTGGCCTAACTACGGCTACACTAGAAGAACA
GTATTTGGTATCTGCGCTCTGCTGAAGCCAGTTACCTTCGGAAAAAGAGTTGGTAGCTCTTGATCCGGCA
AACAAACCACCGCTGGTAGCGGTGGTTTTTTTGTTTGCAAGCAGCAGATTACGCGCAGAAAAAAAGGATC
TCAAGAAGATCCTTTGATCTTTTCTACGGGGTCTGACGCTCAGTGGAACGAAAACTCACGTTAAGGGATT
TTGGTCATGAGATTATCAAAAAGGATCTTCACCTAGATCCTTTTAAATTAAAAATGAAGTTTTAAATCAA
TCTAAAGTATATATGAGTAAACTTGGTCTGACAGTTACCAATGCTTAATCAGTGAGGCACCTATCTCAGC
GATCTGTCTATTTCGTTCATCCATAGTTGCCTGACTCCCCGTCGTGTAGATAACTACGATACGGGAGGGC
TTACCATCTGGCCCCAGTGCTGCAATGATACCGCGAGACCCACGCTCACCGGCTCCAGATTTATCAGCAA
TAAACCAGCCAGCCGGAAGGGCCGAGCGCAGAAGTGGTCCTGCAACTTTATCCGCCTCCATCCAGTCTAT
TAATTGTTGCCGGGAAGCTAGAGTAAGTAGTTCGCCAGTTAATAGTTTGCGCAACGTTGTTGCCATTGCT
ACAGGCATCGTGGTGTCACGCTCGTCGTTTGGTATGGCTTCATTCAGCTCCGGTTCCCAACGATCAAGGC
GAGTTACATGATCCCCCATGTTGTGCAAAAAAGCGGTTAGCTCCTTCGGTCCTCCGATCGTTGTCAGAAG
TAAGTTGGCCGCAGTGTTATCACTCATGGTTATGGCAGCACTGCATAATTCTCTTACTGTCATGCCATCC
GTAAGATGCTTTTCTGTGACTGGTGAGTACTCAACCAAGTCATTCTGAGAATAGTGTATGCGGCGACCGA
GTTGCTCTTGCCCGGCGTCAATACGGGATAATACCGCGCCACATAGCAGAACTTTAAAAGTGCTCATCAT
TGGAAAACGTTCTTCGGGGCGAAAACTCTCAAGGATCTTACCGCTGTTGAGATCCAGTTCGATGTAACCC
ACTCGTGCACCCAACTGATCTTCAGCATCTTTTACTTTCACCAGCGTTTCTGGGTGAGCAAAAACAGGAA
GGCAAAATGCCGCAAAAAAGGGAATAAGGGCGACACGGAAATGTTGAATACTCATACTCTTCCTTTTTCA
ATATTATTGAAGCATTTATCAGGGTTATTGTCTCATGAGCGGATACATATTTGAATGTATTTAGAAAAAT
AAACAAATAGGGGTTCCGCGCACATTTCCCCGAAAAGTGCCACCTGACGTCGACGGATCGGGAGATCAAC
TTGTTTATTGCAGCTTATAATGGTTACAAATAAAGCAATAGCATCACAAATTTCACAAATAAAGCATTTT
TTTCACTGCATTCTAGTTGTGGTTTGTCCAAACTCATCAATGTATCTTATCATGTCTGGATCAACTGGAT
AACTCAAGCTAACCAAAATCATCCCAAACTTCCCACCCCATACCCTATTACCACTGCCAATTACCTGTGG
TTTCATTTACTCTAAACCTGTGATTCCTCTGAATTATTTTCATTTTAAAGAAATTGTATTTGTTAAATAT
GTACTACAAACTTAGTAGTT
